Addgene plasmid #113401: pEF6a-FKBP-CD28
Purpose: Expresses FKBP-CD28 in mammalian cell
Depositing lab: Min Zhuang. Depositing organization: ShanghaiTech University. Publication: A proximity-tagging system to identify membrane protein-protein interactions. Liu Q, Zheng J, Sun W, Huo Y, Zhang L, Hao P, Wang H, Zhuang M. Nat Methods. 2018 Aug 13. pii: 10.1038/s41592-018-0100-5. doi: 10.1038/s41592-018-0100-5. PubMed 30104635.
Backbone
  Vector backbone: pEF6a
  Vector type: Mammalian Expression
Growth in bacteria
  Bacterial resistance: Ampicillin, 100 μg/mL
  Growth temperature: 37°C
  Growth strain: DH5alpha
  Copy number: High Copy
Gene/Insert
  Gene/Insert name: FKBP-CD28
  Species: unknown
  Insert size (bp): 1002
  Promoter: EF-1α
  Cloning method: Gibson Cloning
  Sequencing primers: 5′ EF-1α
Terms and licenses: Academic/Nonprofit Terms; Industry Terms: Not Available to Industry
How to cite: pEF6a-FKBP-CD28 was a gift from Min Zhuang (Addgene plasmid # 113401 ; http://n2t.net/addgene:113401 ; RRID:Addgene_113401)
