[The description below was written by a language model from this plasmid's Addgene catalogue record and pLannotate feature annotations shown in this document.]
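Description:
pEF6a-FKBP-CD28 is a 6.8 kb mammalian expression plasmid built on the pEF6a backbone. It is propagated in E. coli through a high-copy ColE1/pUC-type origin with ampicillin selection (AmpR under its own bla promoter), and it also carries an f1 phage origin. For selection in mammalian cells, the backbone has a blasticidin S deaminase (BSD) cassette driven by the SV40 enhancer/early promoter and ended by the SV40 polyadenylation signal. A synthetic EM7 promoter lies upstream of BSD, so the same marker can also be expressed in bacteria. The annotation also picks up several short fragments (bleomycin-resistance sequences, lacI, the lac promoter/operator, bom, CMV enhancer, small t antigen). These appear to be backbone remnants rather than functional units.

The payload is a fusion open reading frame, recorded as about 1 kb and assembled by Gibson cloning. It sits downstream of the strong constitutive human EF-1α promoter and is terminated by the bovine growth hormone polyadenylation signal. A T7 promoter lies between the EF-1α promoter and the insert. The catalogue lists the insert species as unknown, but the feature table matches the two annotated segments to human proteins: FKBP1A (FKBP12) placed directly upstream of a partial CD28, the T-cell costimulatory membrane receptor. About 100 nt between the T7 promoter and the FKBP segment is unannotated, and the record does not state what it encodes or whether any epitope tags are present.

The stated purpose is simply expression of FKBP-CD28 in mammalian cells. The associated publication describes a proximity-tagging system for identifying membrane protein–protein interactions, which suggests that this FKBP-tagged CD28 was a component of that work. The record does not specify its role in the system.
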