Features (pLannotate 1.2.2; 23 found; start..end, strand, type, name):
      1..1179    +  promoter       EF-1α promoter: strong constitutive promoter for human elongation factor EF-1α
   1196..1214    +  promoter       T7 promoter: promoter for bacteriophage T7 RNA polymerase
   1323..1643    +  CDS            FKBP1A: FKB1A_HUMAN - Also known as FKBP1, FKBP12. Experimental evidence at protein level: Swiss-Prot protein existence level 1. Keeps in an inactive conformation TGFBR1, the TGF-beta type I serine/threonine kinase receptor, preventing TGF-beta receptor activation in absence of ligand. Recruits SMAD7 to ACVR1B which prevents the association of SMAD2 and SMAD3 with the activin receptor complex, thereby blocking the activin signal. May modulate the RYR1 calcium channel activity. PPIases accelerate the folding of proteins. It catalyzes the cis-trans isomerization of proline imidic peptide bonds in oligop
   1650..2261    +  CDS            CD28 (fragment): CD28_HUMAN - Experimental evidence at protein level: Swiss-Prot protein existence level 1. Involved in T-cell activation, the induction of cell proliferation and cytokine production and promotion of T-cell survival. Enhances the production of IL4 and IL10 in T-cells in conjunction with TCR/CD3 ligation and CD40L costimulation (PubMed:8617933). Isoform 3 enhances CD40L-mediated activation of NF-kappa-B and kinases MAPK8 and PAK2 in T-cells (PubMed:15067037). From Homo sapiens (Human).
   2405..2629    +  polyA_signal   bGH poly(A) signal: bovine growth hormone polyadenylation signal
   2633..2654    +  promoter       SV40 promoter (fragment): SV40 enhancer and early promoter
   2675..3103    +  rep_origin     f1 ori (sequence partly withheld): f1 bacteriophage origin of replication; arrow indicates direction of (+) strand synthesis
   3117..3446    +  promoter       SV40 promoter: SV40 enhancer and early promoter
   3494..3541    +  promoter       EM7 promoter: synthetic bacterial promoter&nbsp
   3560..3958    +  CDS            BSD: blasticidin S deaminase; Aspergillus terreus BSD; confers resistance to blasticidin
   3959..3986    +  CDS            BleoR (fragment): antibiotic-binding protein; Sh ble from Streptoalloteichus hindustanus; confers resistance to bleomycin, phleomycin, and Zeocin™
   3996..4121    +  CDS            ble (fragment): BLE_KLEPN - Experimental evidence at protein level: Swiss-Prot protein existence level 1. Binding protein with a strong affinity to the bleomycin family of antibiotics. Binds to CL990; an antimitotic-antibiotic compound. From Klebsiella pneumoniae.
   4116..4237    +  polyA_signal   SV40 poly(A) signal: SV40 polyadenylation signal
   4310..4326    -  protein_bind   lac operator: The lac repressor binds to the lac operator to inhibit transcription in E. coli. This inhibition can be relieved by adding lactose or isopropyl-β-D-thiogalactopyranoside (IPTG). lac repressor encoded by lacI
   4334..4364    -  promoter       lac promoter: promoter for the E. coli lac operon
   4379..4400    -  protein_bind   CAP binding site: CAP binding activates transcription in the presence of cAMP. E. coli catabolite activator protein
   4413..4505    -  CDS            lacI (fragment): lac repressor; lacI; The lac repressor binds to the lac operator to inhibit transcription in E. coli. This inhibition can be relieved by adding lactose or isopropyl-β-D-thiogalactopyranoside (IPTG).
   4677..5265    -  rep_origin     ori: high-copy-number ColE1/pMB1/pBR322/pUC origin of replication
   5436..6296    -  CDS            AmpR: β-lactamase; bla; confers resistance to ampicillin, carbenicillin, and related antibiotics
   6297..6401    -  promoter       AmpR promoter: bla
   6460..6512    -  misc_feature   bom (fragment): basis of mobility region from pBR322
   6667..6685    +  enhancer       CMV enhancer (fragment): human cytomegalovirus immediate early enhancer
   6710..6776    +  CDS            small t antigen (fragment): SV40 (simian virus 40) small t antigen
>Addgene plasmid #113401 | pEF6a-FKBP-CD28 | addgene full sequence | sequence record 218613 | Addgene NGS Result
GGCTCCGGTGCCCGTCAGTGGGCAGAGCGCACATCGCCCACAGTCCCCGAGAAGTTGGGGGGAGGGGTCG
GCAATTGAACCGGTGCCTAGAGAAGGTGGCGCGGGGTAAACTGGGAAAGTGATGTCGTGTACTGGCTCCG
CCTTTTTCCCGAGGGTGGGGGAGAACCGTATATAAGTGCAGTAGTCGCCGTGAACGTTCTTTTTCGCAAC
GGGTTTGCCGCCAGAACACAGGTAAGTGCCGTGTGTGGTTCCCGCGGGCCTGGCCTCTTTACGGGTTATG
GCCCTTGCGTGCCTTGAATTACTTCCACCTGGCTGCAGTACGTGATTCTTGATCCCGAGCTTCGGGTTGG
AAGTGGGTGGGAGAGTTCGAGGCCTTGCGCTTAAGGAGCCCCTTCGCCTCGTGCTTGAGTTGAGGCCTGG
CCTGGGCGCTGGGGCCGCCGCGTGCGAATCTGGTGGCACCTTCGCGCCTGTCTCGCTGCTTTCGATAAGT
CTCTAGCCATTTAAAATTTTTGATGACCTGCTGCGACGCTTTTTTTCTGGCAAGATAGTCTTGTAAATGC
GGGCCAAGATCTGCACACTGGTATTTCGGTTTTTGGGGCCGCGGGCGGCGACGGGGCCCGTGCGTCCCAG
CGCACATGTTCGGCGAGGCGGGGCCTGCGAGCGCGGCCACCGAGAATCGGACGGGGGTAGTCTCAAGCTG
GCCGGCCTGCTCTGGTGCCTGGCCTCGCGCCGCCGTGTATCGCCCCGCCCTGGGCGGCAAGGCTGGCCCG
GTCGGCACCAGTTGCGTGAGCGGAAAGATGGCCGCTTCCCGGCCCTGCTGCAGGGAGCTCAAAATGGAGG
ACGCGGCGCTCGGGAGAGCGGGCGGGTGAGTCACCCACACAAAGGAAAAGGGCCTTTCCGTCCTCAGCCG
TCGCTTCATGTGACTCCACGGAGTACCGGGCGCCGTCCAGGCACCTCGATTAGTTCTCGAGCTTTTGGAG
TACGTCGTCTTTAGGTTGGGGGGAGGGGTTTTATGCGATGGAGTTTCCCCACACTGAGTGGGTGGAGACT
GAAGTTAGGCCAGCTTGGCACTTGATGTAATTCTCCTTGGAATTTGCCCTTTTTGAGTTTGGATCTTGGT
TCATTCTCAAGCCTCAGACAGTGGTTCAAAGTTTTTTTCTTCCATTTCAGGTGTCGTGAGGAATTAGCTT
GGTACTAATACGACTCACTATAGGGAGACCCAAGCTGGCTAGGTAAGCTTGGTACCGAGCTCGGCCACCA
TGCTCAGGCTGCTCTTGGCTCTCAACTTATTCCCTTCAATTCAAGTAACAGGAGGCGGAAGCGGAGTGCA
GGTAGAAACAATCTCCCCGGGAGATGGCCGCACGTTCCCCAAGAGGGGACAGACCTGTGTGGTGCACTAC
ACCGGTATGCTCGAAGACGGCAAGAAGTTCGATAGCTCCCGAGACCGAAACAAGCCCTTCAAGTTCATGC
TGGGCAAGCAAGAGGTCATACGCGGTTGGGAAGAAGGCGTGGCCCAGATGAGCGTAGGGCAGCGCGCCAA
GCTGACCATTAGCCCCGACTACGCCTACGGGGCCACCGGGCACCCCGGCATCATTCCACCCCATGCGACA
CTCGTCTTTGATGTGGAGCTGCTCAAGCTGGAAGGAGGCAGCGGCAACAAGATTTTGGTGAAGCAGTCGC
CCATGCTTGTAGCGTACGACAATGCGGTCAACCTTAGCTGCAAGTATTCCTACAATCTCTTCTCAAGGGA
GTTCCGGGCATCCCTTCACAAAGGACTGGATAGTGCTGTGGAAGTCTGTGTTGTATATGGGAATTACTCC
CAGCAGCTTCAGGTTTACTCAAAAACGGGGTTCAACTGTGATGGGAAATTGGGCAATGAATCAGTGACAT
TCTACCTCCAGAATTTGTATGTTAACCAAACAGATATTTACTTCTGCAAAATTGAAGTTATGTATCCTCC
TCCTTACCTAGACAATGAGAAGAGCAATGGAACCATTATCCATGTGAAAGGGAAACACCTTTGTCCAAGT
CCCCTATTTCCCGGACCTTCTAAGCCCTTTTGGGTGCTGGTGGTGGTTGGTGGAGTCCTGGCTTGCTATA
GCTTGCTAGTAACAGTGGCCTTTATTATTTTCTGGGTGAGGAGTAAGAGGAGCAGGCTCCTGCACAGTGA
CTACATGAACATGACTCCCCGCCGCCCCGGGCCCACCCGCAAGCATTACCAGCCCTATGCCCCACCACGC
GACTTCGCAGCCTATCGCTCCTAGCTGCAGATATCCAGCACAGTGGCGGCCGCTCGAGTCTAGAGGGCCC
TTCGAACAAAAACTCATCTCAGAAGAGGATCTGAATATGCATACCGGTCATCATCACCATCACCATTGAG
TTTAAACCCGCTGATCAGCCTCGACTGTGCCTTCTAGTTGCCAGCCATCTGTTGTTTGCCCCTCCCCCGT
GCCTTCCTTGACCCTGGAAGGTGCCACTCCCACTGTCCTTTCCTAATAAAATGAGGAAATTGCATCGCAT
TGTCTGAGTAGGTGTCATTCTATTCTGGGGGGTGGGGTGGGGCAGGACAGCAAGGGGGAGGATTGGGAAG
ACAATAGCAGGCATGCTGGGGATGCGGTGGGCTCTATGGCTTCTGAGGCGGAAAGAACCAGCTGGGGCTC
TAGGGGGTATCCCC
[124 nt withheld, positions 2675-2798]
C
[91 nt withheld, positions 2800-2890]
A
[49 nt withheld, positions 2892-2940]
CCTTTGACGTTGGAGTCCACGTTCTTT
[37 nt withheld, positions 2968-3004]
ACCCTATCTCGGTCTATTCTTTTGATTTATAAGGGATTTTGCCGATTTCGGCCTATTGGTTAAAAAATGA
GCTGATTTAACAAAAATTTAACGCGAATTAATTCTGTGGAATGTGTGTCAGTTAGGGTGTGGAAAGTCCC
CAGGCTCCCCAGCAGGCAGAAGTATGCAAAGCATGCATCTCAATTAGTCAGCAACCAGGTGTGGAAAGTC
CCCAGGCTCCCCAGCAGGCAGAAGTATGCAAAGCATGCATCTCAATTAGTCAGCAACCATAGTCCCGCCC
CTAACTCCGCCCATCCCGCCCCTAACTCCGCCCAGTTCCGCCCATTCTCCGCCCCATGGCTGACTAATTT
TTTTTATTTATGCAGAGGCCGAGGCCGCCTCTGCCTCTGAGCTATTCCAGAAGTAGTGAGGAGGCTTTTT
TGGAGGCCTAGGCTTTTGCAAAAAGCTCCCGGGAGCTTGTATATCCATTTTCGGATCTGATCAGCACGTG
TTGACAATTAATCATCGGCATAGTATATCGGCATAGTATAATACGACAAGGTGAGGAACTAAACCATGGC
CAAGCCTTTGTCTCAAGAAGAATCCACCCTCATTGAAAGAGCAACGGCTACAATCAACAGCATCCCCATC
TCTGAAGACTACAGCGTCGCCAGCGCAGCTCTCTCTAGCGACGGCCGCATCTTCACTGGTGTCAATGTAT
ATCATTTTACTGGGGGACCTTGTGCAGAACTCGTGGTGCTGGGCACTGCTGCTGCTGCGGCAGCTGGCAA
CCTGACTTGTATCGTCGCGATCGGAAATGAGAACAGGGGCATCTTGAGCCCCTGCGGACGGTGCCGACAG
GTGCTTCTCGATCTGCATCCTGGGATCAAAGCCATAGTGAAGGACAGTGATGGACAGCCGACGGCAGTTG
GGATTCGTGAATTGCTGCCCTCTGGTTATGTGTGGGAGGGCTAAGCACTTCGTGGCCGAGGAGCAGGACT
GACACGTGCTACGAGATTTCGATTCCACCGCCGCCTTCTATGAAAGGTTGGGCTTCGGAATCGTTTTCCG
GGACGCCGGCTGGATGATCCTCCAGCGCGGGGATCTCATGCTGGAGTTCTTCGCCCACCCCAACTTGTTT
ATTGCAGCTTATAATGGTTACAAATAAAGCAATAGCATCACAAATTTCACAAATAAAGCATTTTTTTCAC
TGCATTCTAGTTGTGGTTTGTCCAAACTCATCAATGTATCTTATCATGTCTGTATACCGTCGACCTCTAG
CTAGAGCTTGGCGTAATCATGGTCATAGCTGTTTCCTGTGTGAAATTGTTATCCGCTCACAATTCCACAC
AACATACGAGCCGGAAGCATAAAGTGTAAAGCCTGGGGTGCCTAATGAGTGAGCTAACTCACATTAATTG
CGTTGCGCTCACTGCCCGCTTTCCAGTCGGGAAACCTGTCGTGCCAGCTGCATTAATGAATCGGCCAACG
CGCGGGGAGAGGCGGTTTGCGTATTGGGCGCTCTTCCGCTTCCTCGCTCACTGACTCGCTGCGCTCGGTC
GTTCGGCTGCGGCGAGCGGTATCAGCTCACTCAAAGGCGGTAATACGGTTATCCACAGAATCAGGGGATA
ACGCAGGAAAGAACATGTGAGCAAAAGGCCAGGAACCGTAAAAAGGCCGCGTTGCTGGCGTTTTTCCATA
GGCTCCGCCCCCCTGACGAGCATCACAAAAATCGACGCTCAAGTCAGAGGTGGCGAAACCCGACAGGACT
ATAAAGATACCAGGCGTTTCCCCCTGGAAGCTCCCTCGTGCGCTCTCCTGTTCCGACCCTGCCGCTTACC
GGATACCTGTCCGCCTTTCTCCCTTCGGGAAGCGTGGCGCTTTCTCATAGCTCACGCTGTAGGTATCTCA
GTTCGGTGTAGGTCGTTCGCTCCAAGCTGGGCTGTGTGCACGAACCCCCCGTTCAGCCCGACCGCTGCGC
CTTATCCGGTAACTATCGTCTTGAGTCCAACCCGGTAAGACACGACTTATCGCCACTGGCAGCAGCCACT
GGTAACAGGATTAGCAGAGCGAGGTATGTAGGCGGTGCTACAGAGTTCTTGAAGTGGTGGCCTAACTACG
GCTACACTAGAAGAACAGTATTTGGTATCTGCGCTCTGCTGAAGCCAGTTACCTTCGGAAAAAGAGTTGG
TAGCTCTTGATCCGGCAAACAAACCACCGCTGGTAGCGGTGGTTTTTTTGTTTGCAAGCAGCAGATTACG
CGCAGAAAAAAAGGATCTCAAGAAGATCCTTTGATCTTTTCTACGGGGTCTGACGCTCAGTGGAACGAAA
ACTCACGTTAAGGGATTTTGGTCATGAGATTATCAAAAAGGATCTTCACCTAGATCCTTTTAAATTAAAA
ATGAAGTTTTAAATCAATCTAAAGTATATATGAGTAAACTTGGTCTGACAGTTACCAATGCTTAATCAGT
GAGGCACCTATCTCAGCGATCTGTCTATTTCGTTCATCCATAGTTGCCTGACTCCCCGTCGTGTAGATAA
CTACGATACGGGAGGGCTTACCATCTGGCCCCAGTGCTGCAATGATACCGCGAGACCCACGCTCACCGGC
TCCAGATTTATCAGCAATAAACCAGCCAGCCGGAAGGGCCGAGCGCAGAAGTGGTCCTGCAACTTTATCC
GCCTCCATCCAGTCTATTAATTGTTGCCGGGAAGCTAGAGTAAGTAGTTCGCCAGTTAATAGTTTGCGCA
ACGTTGTTGCCATTGCTACAGGCATCGTGGTGTCACGCTCGTCGTTTGGTATGGCTTCATTCAGCTCCGG
TTCCCAACGATCAAGGCGAGTTACATGATCCCCCATGTTGTGCAAAAAAGCGGTTAGCTCCTTCGGTCCT
CCGATCGTTGTCAGAAGTAAGTTGGCCGCAGTGTTATCACTCATGGTTATGGCAGCACTGCATAATTCTC
TTACTGTCATGCCATCCGTAAGATGCTTTTCTGTGACTGGTGAGTACTCAACCAAGTCATTCTGAGAATA
GTGTATGCGGCGACCGAGTTGCTCTTGCCCGGCGTCAATACGGGATAATACCGCGCCACATAGCAGAACT
TTAAAAGTGCTCATCATTGGAAAACGTTCTTCGGGGCGAAAACTCTCAAGGATCTTACCGCTGTTGAGAT
CCAGTTCGATGTAACCCACTCGTGCACCCAACTGATCTTCAGCATCTTTTACTTTCACCAGCGTTTCTGG
GTGAGCAAAAACAGGAAGGCAAAATGCCGCAAAAAAGGGAATAAGGGCGACACGGAAATGTTGAATACTC
ATACTCTTCCTTTTTCAATATTATTGAAGCATTTATCAGGGTTATTGTCTCATGAGCGGATACATATTTG
AATGTATTTAGAAAAATAAACAAATAGGGGTTCCGCGCACATTTCCCCGAAAAGTGCCACCTGACGTCGA
CGGATCGGGAGATCTCCCGATCCCCTATGGTGCACTCTCAGTACAATCTGCTCTGATGCCGCATAGTTAA
GCCAGTATCTGCTCCCTGCTTGTGTGTTGGAGGTCGCTGAGTAGTGCGCGAGCAAAATTTAAGCTACAAC
AAGGCAAGGCTTGACCGACAATTGCATGAAGAATCTGCTTAGGGTTAGGCGTTTTGCGCTGCTTCGCGAT
GTACGGGCCAGATATACGCGTTGACATTGATTATTGACTAGGCTTTTGCAAAAAGCTTTGCAAAGATGGA
TAAAGTTTTAAACAGAGAGGAATCTTTGCAGCTAATGGACCTTCTAGGTCTTGAAAGGAGTGGGAATT
