>Addgene plasmid #113401 | pEF6a-FKBP-CD28 | depositor partial sequence | sequence record 213939 | pEF6a-FKBP-CD28 sequence 1005 bps
ATGCTCAGGCTGCTCTTGGCTCTCAACTTATTCCCTTCAATTCAAGTAACAGGAGGCGGAAGCGGAGTGC
AGGTAGAAACAATCTCCCCGGGAGATGGCCGCACGTTCCCCAAGAGGGGACAGACCTGTGTGGTGCACTA
CACCGGTATGCTCGAAGACGGCAAGAAGTTCGATAGCTCCCGAGACCGAAACAAGCCCTTCAAGTTCATG
CTGGGCAAGCAAGAGGTCATACGCGGTTGGGAAGAAGGCGTGGCCCAGATGAGCGTAGGGCAGCGCGCCA
AGCTGACCATTAGCCCCGACTACGCCTACGGGGCCACCGGGCACCCCGGCATCATTCCACCCCATGCGAC
ACTCGTCTTTGATGTGGAGCTGCTCAAGCTGGAAGGAGGCAGCGGCAACAAGATTTTGGTGAAGCAGTCG
CCCATGCTTGTAGCGTACGACAATGCGGTCAACCTTAGCTGCAAGTATTCCTACAATCTCTTCTCAAGGG
AGTTCCGGGCATCCCTTCACAAAGGACTGGATAGTGCTGTGGAAGTCTGTGTTGTATATGGGAATTACTC
CCAGCAGCTTCAGGTTTACTCAAAAACGGGGTTCAACTGTGATGGGAAATTGGGCAATGAATCAGTGACA
TTCTACCTCCAGAATTTGTATGTTAACCAAACAGATATTTACTTCTGCAAAATTGAAGTTATGTATCCTC
CTCCTTACCTAGACAATGAGAAGAGCAATGGAACCATTATCCATGTGAAAGGGAAACACCTTTGTCCAAG
TCCCCTATTTCCCGGACCTTCTAAGCCCTTTTGGGTGCTGGTGGTGGTTGGTGGAGTCCTGGCTTGCTAT
AGCTTGCTAGTAACAGTGGCCTTTATTATTTTCTGGGTGAGGAGTAAGAGGAGCAGGCTCCTGCACAGTG
ACTACATGAACATGACTCCCCGCCGCCCCGGGCCCACCCGCAAGCATTACCAGCCCTATGCCCCACCACG
CGACTTCGCAGCCTATCGCTCCTAG
