>Addgene plasmid #113401 | pEF6a-FKBP-CD28 | depositor partial sequence | sequence record 213940 | FKBP-CD28
ATGCTCAGGCTGCTCTTGGCTCTCAACTTATTCCCTTCAATTCAAGTAACAGGAGGCGGAAGCGGAGTGC
AGGTAGAAACAATCTCCCCGGGAGATGGCCGCACGTTCCCCAAGAGGGGACAGACCTGTGTGGTGCACTA
CACCGGTATGCTCGAAGACGGCAAGAAGTTCGATAGCTCCCGAGACCGAAACAAGCCCTTCAAGTTCATG
CTGGGCAAGCAAGAGGTCATACGCGGTTGGGAAGAAGGCGTGGCCCAGATGAGCGTAGGGCAGCGCGCCA
AGCTGACCATTAGCCCCGACTACGCCTACGGGGCCACCGGGCACCCCGGCATCATTCCACCCCATGCGAC
ACTCGTCTTTGATGTGGAGCTGCTCAAGCTGGAAGGAGGCAGCGGCAACAAGATTTTGGTGAAGCAGTCG
CCCATGCTTGTAGCGTACGACAATGCGGTCAACCTTAGCTGCAAGTATTCCTACAATCTCTTCTCAAGGG
AGTTCCGGGCATCCCTTCACAAAGGACTGGATAGTGCTGTGGAAGTCTGTGTTGTATATGGGAATTACTC
CCAGCAGCTTCAGGTTTACTCAAAAACGGGGTTCAACTGTGATGGGAAATTGGGCAATGAATCAGTGACA
TTCTACCTCCAGAATTTGTATGTTAACCAAACAGATATTTACTTCTGCAAAATTGAAGTTATGTATCCTC
CTCCTTACCTAGACAATGAGAAGAGCAATGGAACCATTATCCATGTGAAAGGGAAACACCTTTGTCCAAG
TCCCCTATTTCCCGGACCTTCTAAGCCCTTTTGGGTGCTGGTGGTGGTTGGTGGAGTCCTGGCTTGCTAT
AGCTTGCTAGTAACAGTGGCCTTTATTATTTTCTGGGTGAGGAGTAAGAGGAGCAGGCTCCTGCACAGTG
ACTACATGAACATGACTCCCCGCCGCCCCGGGCCCACCCGCAAGCATTACCAGCCCTATGCCCCACCACG
CGACTTCGCAGCCTATCGCTCC
